>Addgene plasmid #228941 | pMRX-IP-EGFP-PA-BAX(ER) | addgene full sequence | sequence record 469413 | Addgene NGS Result
GACATTGATTATTGACTAGTTATTAATAGTAATCAATTACGGGGTCATTAGTTCATAGCCCATATATGGA
GTTCCGCGTTACATAACTTACGGTAAATGGCCCGCCTGGCTGACCGCCCAACGACCCCCGCCCATTGACG
TCAATAATGACGTATGTTCCCATAGTAACGCCAATAGGGACTTTCCATTGACGTCAATGGGTGGAGTATT
TACGGTAAACTGCCCACTTGGCAGTACATCAAGTGTATCATATGCCAAGTACGCCCCCTATTGACGTCAA
TGACGGTAAATGGCCCGCCTGGCATTATGCCCAGTACATGACCTTATGGGACTTTCCTACTTGGCAGTAC
ATCTACGTATTAGTCATCGCTATTACCATGCTAGAGAACCATCAGATGTTTCCAGGGTGCCCCAAGGACC
TGAAATGACCCTGTGCCTTATTTGAACTAACCAATCAGTTCGCTTCTCGCTTCTGTTCGCGCGCTTCTGC
TCCCCGAGCTCAATAAAAGAGCCCACAACCCCTCACTCGGCGCGCCAGTCCTCCGATTGACTGAGTCGCC
CGGGTACCCGTGTATCCAATAAACCCTCTTGCAGTTGCATCCGACTTGTGGTCTCGCTGTTCCTTGGGAG
GGTCTCCTCTGAGTGATTGACTACCCGTCAGCGGGGGTCTTTCATTTGGGGGCTCGTCCGGGATCGGGAG
ACCCCTGCCCAGGGACCACCGACCCACCACCGGGAGGTAAGCTGGCCAGCAACTTATCTGTGTCTGTCCG
ATTGTCTAGTGTCTATGACTGATTTTATGCGCCTGCGTCGGTACTAGTTAGCTAACTAGCTCTGTATCTG
GCGGACCCGTGGTGGAACTGACGAGTTCGGAACACCCGGCCGCAACCCTGGGAGACGTCCCAGGGACTTC
GGGGGCCGTTTTTGTGGCCCGACCTGAGTCCAAAAATCCCGATCGTTTTGGACTCTTTGGTGCACCCCCC
TTAGAGGAGGGATATGTGGTTCTGGTAGGAGACGAGAACCTAAAACAGTTCCCGCCTCCGTCTGAATTTT
TGCTTTCGGTTTGGGACCGAAGCCGCGCCGCGCGTCTTGTCTGCTGCAGCATCGTTCTGTGTTGTCTCTG
TCTGACTGTGTTTCTGTATTTGTCTGAAAATATGGGCCCGGGCCAGACTGTTACCACTCCCTTAAGTTTG
ACCTTAGGTCACTGGAAAGATGTCGAGCGGATCGCTCACAACCAGTCGGTAGATGTCAAGAAGAGACGTT
GGGTTACCTTCTGCTCTGCAGAATGGCCAACCTTTAACGTCGGATGGCCGCGAGACGGCACCTTTAACCG
AGACCTCATCACCCAGGTTAAGATCAAGGTCTTTTCACCTGGCCCGCATGGACACCCAGACCAGGTCCCC
TACATCGTGACCTGGGAAGCCTTGGCTTTTGACCCCCCTCCCTGGGTCAAGCCCTTTGTACACCCTAAGC
CTCCGCCTCCTCTTCCTCCATCCGCCCCGTCTCTCCCCCTTGAACCTCCTCGTTCGACCCCGCCTCGATC
CTCCCTTTATCCAGCCCTCACTCCTTCTCTAGGCGCCCCCATATGGCCATATGAGATCTTATATGGGGCA
CCCCCGCCCCTTGTAAACTTCCCTGACCCTGACATGACAAGAGTTACTAACAGCCCCTCTCTCCAAGCTC
ACTTACAGGCTCTCTACTTAGTCCAGCACGAAGTCTGGAGACCTCTGGCGGCAGCCTACCAAGAACAACT
GGACCGACCGGTGGTACCTCACCCTTACCGAGTCGGCGACACAGTGTGGGTCCGCCGACACCAGACTAAG
AACCTAGAACCTCGCTGGAAAGGACCTTACACAGTCCTGCTGACCACCCCCACCGCCCTCAAAGTAGACG
GCATCGCAGCTTGGATACACGCCGCCCACGTGAAGGCTGCCGACCCCGGGGGTGGACCATCCTCTAGACT
GCCGGATCTGCCATCGATATGGTGAGCAAGGGCGAGGAGCTGTTCACCGGGGTGGTGCCCATCCTGGTCG
AGCTGGACGGCGACGTAAACGGCCACAAGTTCAGCGTGTCCGGCGAGGGCGAGGGCGATGCCACCTACGG
CAAGCTGACCCTGAAGTTCATCTGCACCACCGGCAAGCTGCCCGTGCCCTGGCCCACCCTCGTGACCACC
CTGACCTACGGCGTGCAGTGCTTCAGCCGCTACCCCGACCACATGAAGCAGCACGACTTCTTCAAGTCCG
CCATGCCCGAAGGCTACGTCCAGGAGCGCACCATCTTCTTCAAGGACGACGGCAACTACAAGACCCGCGC
CGAGGTGAAGTTCGAGGGCGACACCCTGGTGAACCGCATCGAGCTGAAGGGCATCGACTTCAAGGAGGAC
GGCAACATCCTGGGGCACAAGCTGGAGTACAACTACAACAGCCACAACGTCTATATCATGGCCGACAAGC
AGAAGAACGGCATCAAGGTGAACTTCAAGATCCGCCACAACATCGAGGACGGCAGCGTGCAGCTCGCCGA
CCACTACCAGCAGAACACCCCCATCGGCGACGGCCCCGTGCTGCTGCCCGACAACCACTACCTGAGCACC
CAGTCCGCCCTGAGCAAAGACCCCAACGAGAAGCGCGATCACATGGTCCTGCTGGAGTTCGTGACCGCCG
CCGGGATCACTCTCGGCATGGACGAGCTGTACAAGGGTTCAGGCTCGGGAGGCATGGGGACTAGTTTGGC
TACTACACTTGAACGTATTGAGAAGAACTTTGTCATTACTGACCCAAGATTGCCAGATAATCCCATTATA
TTCGCGTCCGATAGTTTCTTGCAGTTGACAGAATATAGCCGTGAAGAAATTTTGGGAAGAAACTGCAGGT
TTCTACAAGGTCCTGAAACTGATCGCGCGACAGTGAGAAAAATTAGAGATGCCATAGATAACCAAACAGA
GGTCACTGTTCAGCTGATTAATTATACAAAGAGTGGTAAAAAGTTCTGGAACCTCTTTCACTTGCAGCCT
ATGCGAGATCAGAAGGGAGATGTCCAGTACTTTATTGGGGTTCAGTTGGATGGAACTGAGCATGTCCGAG
ATGCTGCCGAGAGAGAGGGAGTCATGCTGATTAAGAAAACTGCAGAAGAAATTGATGAGGCGGCAAAAGA
ACTTGGGTCCGGGGAGCAGCCCAGAGGCGGGGGGCCCACCAGCTCTGAGCAGATCATGAAGACAGGGGCC
CTTTTGCTTCAGGGTTTCATCCAGGATCGAGCAGGGCGAATGGGGGGGGAGGCACCCGAGCTGGCCCTGG
ACCCGGTGCCTCAGGATGCGTCCACCAAGAAGCTGAGCGAGTGTCTCAAGCGCATCGGGGACGAACTGGA
CAGTAACATGGAGCTGCAGAGGATGATTGCCGCCGTGGACACAGACTCCCCCCGAGAGGTCTTTTTCCGA
GTGGCAGCTGACATGTTTTCTGACGGCAACTTCAACTGGGGCCGGGTTGTCGCCCTTTTCTACTTTGCCA
GCAAACTGGTGCTCAAGGCCCTGTGCACCAAGGTGCCGGAACTGATCAGAACCATCATGGGCTGGACATT
GGACTTCCTCCGGGAGCGGCTGTTGGGCTGGATCCAAGACCAGGGTGGTTGGGACGGCCTCCTCTCCTAC
TTTGGGACGCCCACGTGGCAGCCTTCGGAAACCCTTATCACTACTGTCGAGTCTAATTCCAGTTGGTGGA
CCAACTGGGTGATCCCAGCCATCTCAGCCCTGGTGGTAGCTCTGATGTATCGCCTCTACATGGCAGAAGA
TTAACTCGAGAGCGGCCGCTACGTAAATTCCGCCCCCCCCCCTAACGTTACTGGCCGAAGCCGCTTGGAA
TAAGGCCGGTGTGCGTTTGTCTATATGTTATTTTCCACCATATTGCCGTCTTTTGGCAATGTGAGGGCCC
GGAAACCTGGCCCTGTCTTCTTGACGAGCATTCCTAGGGGTCTTTCCCCTCTCGCCAAAGGAATGCAAGG
TCTGTTGAATGTCGTGAAGGAAGCAGTTCCTCTGGAAGTTTCTTGAAGACAAACAACGTCTGTAGCGACC
CTTTGCAGGCAGCGGAACCCCCCACCTGGCGACAGGTGCCTCTGCGGCCAAAAGCCACGTGTATAAGATA
CACCTGCAAAGGCGGCACAACCCCAGTGCCACGTTGTGAGTTGGATAGTTGTGGAAAGAGTCAAATGGCT
CTCCTCAAGCGTATTCAACAAGGGGCTGAAGGATGCCCAGAAGGTACCCCATTGTATGGGATCTGATCTG
GGGCCTCGGTGCACATGCTTTACATGTGTTTAGTCGAGGTTAAAAAAACGTCTAGGCCCCCCGAACCACG
GGGACGTGGTTTTCCTTTGAAAAACACGATGATAATATGGCCACAACCGTCGACATGACCGAGTACAAGC
CCACGGTGCGCCTCGCCACCCGCGACGACGTCCCCCGGGCCGTACGCACCCTCGCCGCCGCGTTCGCCGA
CTACCCCGCCACGCGCCACACCGTCGACCCGGACCGCCACATCGAGCGGGTCACCGAGCTGCAAGAACTC
TTCCTCACGCGCGTCGGGCTCGACATCGGCAAGGTGTGGGTCGCGGACGACGGCGCCGCGGTGGCGGTCT
GGACCACGCCGGAGAGCGTCGAAGCGGGGGCGGTGTTCGCCGAGATCGGCCCGCGCATGGCCGAGTTGAG
CGGTTCCCGGCTGGCCGCGCAGCAACAGATGGAAGGCCTCCTGGCGCCGCACCGGCCCAAGGAGCCCGCG
TGGTTCCTGGCCACCGTCGGCGTCTCGCCCGACCACCAGGGCAAGGGTCTGGGCAGCGCCGTCGTGCTCC
CCGGAGTGGAGGCGGCCGAGCGCGCCGGGGTGCCCGCCTTCCTGGAGACCTCCGCGCCCCGCAACCTCCC
CTTCTACGAGCGGCTCGGCTTCACCGTCACCGCCGACGTCGAGGTGCCCGAAGGACCGCGCACCTGGTGC
ATGACCCGCAAGCCCGGTGCCTGAGTCGACCGCCCGCCCCACGACCCGCAGCGCCCGACCGAAAGGAGCG
CACGACCCCATGGCTCGACGATAAAATAAAAGATTTTATTTAGTCTCCAGAAAAAGGGGGGAATGAAAGA
CCCCACCTGTAGGTTTGGCAAGCTAGCTTAAGTAACGCCATTTTGCAAGGCATGGAAAAATACATAACTG
AGAATAGAGAAGTTCAGATCAAGGTCAGGAACAGATGGAACAGCTGAATATGGGCCAAACAGGATATCTG
TGGTAAGCAGTTCCTGCCCCGGCTCAGGGCCAAGAACAGATGGAACAGCTGAATATGGGCCAAACAGGAT
ATCTGTGGTAAGCAGTTCCTGCCCCGGCTCAGGGCCAAGAACAGATGGTCCCCAGATGCGGTCCAGCCCT
CAGCAGTTTCTAGAGAACCATCAGATGTTTCCAGGGTGCCCCAAGGACCTGAAATGACCCTGTGCCTTAT
TTGAACTAACCAATCAGTTCGCTTCTCGCTTCTGTTCGCGCGCTTCTGCTCCCCGAGCTCAATAAAAGAG
CCCACAACCCCTCACTCGGCGCGCCAGTCCTCCGATTGACTGAGTCGCCCGGGTACCCGTGTATCCAATA
AACCCTCTTGCAGTTGCATCCGACTTGTGGTCTCGCTGTTCCTTGGGAGGGTCTCCTCTGAGTGATTGAC
TACCCGTCAGCGGGGGTCTTTCACATGCAGCATGTATCAAAATTAATTTGGTTTTTTTTCTTAAGTATTT
ACATTAAATGGCCATAGTTGCATTAATGAATCGGCCAACGCGCGGGGAGAGGCGGTTTGCGTATTGGGCG
CTCTTCCGCTTCCTCGCTCACTGACTCGCTGCGCTCGGTCGTTCGGCTGCGGCGAGCGGTATCAGCTCAC
TCAAAGGCGGTAATACGGTTATCCACAGAATCAGGGGATAACGCAGGAAAGAACATGTGAGCAAAAGGCC
AGCAAAAGGCCAGGAACCGTAAAAAGGCCGCGTTGCTGGCGTTTTTCCATAGGCTCCGCCCCCCTGACGA
GCATCACAAAAATCGACGCTCAAGTCAGAGGTGGCGAAACCCGACAGGACTATAAAGATACCAGGCGTTT
CCCCCTGGAAGCTCCCTCGTGCGCTCTCCTGTTCCGACCCTGCCGCTTACCGGATACCTGTCCGCCTTTC
TCCCTTCGGGAAGCGTGGCGCTTTCTCATAGCTCACGCTGTAGGTATCTCAGTTCGGTGTAGGTCGTTCG
CTCCAAGCTGGGCTGTGTGCACGAACCCCCCGTTCAGCCCGACCGCTGCGCCTTATCCGGTAACTATCGT
CTTGAGTCCAACCCGGTAAGACACGACTTATCGCCACTGGCAGCAGCCACTGGTAACAGGATTAGCAGAG
CGAGGTATGTAGGCGGTGCTACAGAGTTCTTGAAGTGGTGGCCTAACTACGGCTACACTAGAAGAACAGT
ATTTGGTATCTGCGCTCTGCTGAAGCCAGTTACCTTCGGAAAAAGAGTTGGTAGCTCTTGATCCGGCAAA
CAAACCACCGCTGGTAGCGGTGGTTTTTTTGTTTGCAAGCAGCAGATTACGCGCAGAAAAAAAGGATCTC
AAGAAGATCCTTTGATCTTTTCTACGGGGTCTGACGCTCAGTGGAACGAAAACTCACGTTAAGGGATTTT
GGTCATGAGATTATCAAAAAGGATCTTCACCTAGATCCTTTTGCGGCCGGCCGCAAATCAATCTAAAGTA
TATATGAGTAAACTTGGTCTGACAGTTACCAATGCTTAATCAGTGAGGCACCTATCTCAGCGATCTGTCT
ATTTCGTTCATCCATAGTTGCCTGACTCCCCGTCGTGTAGATAACTACGATACGGGAGGGCTTACCATCT
GGCCCCAGTGCTGCAATGATACCGCGAGACCCACGCTCACCGGCTCCAGATTTATCAGCAATAAACCAGC
CAGCCGGAAGGGCCGAGCGCAGAAGTGGTCCTGCAACTTTATCCGCCTCCATCCAGTCTATTAATTGTTG
CCGGGAAGCTAGAGTAAGTAGTTCGCCAGTTAATAGTTTGCGCAACGTTGTTGCCATTGCTACAGGCATC
GTGGTGTCACGCTCGTCGTTTGGTATGGCTTCATTCAGCTCCGGTTCCCAACGATCAAGGCGAGTTACAT
GATCCCCCATGTTGTGCAAAAAAGCGGTTAGCTCCTTCGGTCCTCCGATCGTTGTCAGAAGTAAGTTGGC
CGCAGTGTTATCACTCATGGTTATGGCAGCACTGCATAATTCTCTTACTGTCATGCCATCCGTAAGATGC
TTTTCTGTGACTGGTGAGTACTCAACCAAGTCATTCTGAGAATAGTGTATGCGGCGACCGAGTTGCTCTT
GCCCGGCGTCAACACGGGATAATACCGCGCCACATAGCAGAACTTTAAAAGTGCTCATCATTGGAAAACG
TTCTTCGGGGCGAAAACTCTCAAGGATCTTACCGCTGTTGAGATCCAGTTCGATGTAACCCACTCGTGCA
CCCAACTGATCTTCAGCATCTTTTACTTTCACCAGCGTTTCTGGGTGAGCAAAAACAGGAAGGCAAAATG
CCGCAAAAAAGGGAATAAGGGCGACACGGAAATGTTGAATACTCATACTCTTCCTTTTTCAATATTATTG
AAGCATTTATCAGGGTTATTGTCTCATGAGCGGATACATATTTGAATGTATTTAGAAAAATAAACAAATA
GGGGTTCCGCGCACATTTCCCCGAAAAGTGCCACCTGACGTCTAAGAAACCATTATTATCATGACATTAA
CCTATAAAAATAGGCGTATCACGAGGCCCTTTCGTCTTCACTATAGGAGCTTGGCCCATTGCATACGTTG
TATCCATATCATAATATGTACATTTATATTGGCTCATGTCCAACATTACCGCCATGTT
Features (pLannotate 1.2.2; 16 found; start..end, strand, type, name):
      1..380     +  enhancer       CMV enhancer: human cytomegalovirus immediate early enhancer
    381..676     +  LTR            3' LTR (ΔU3) (fragment): self-inactivating 3' long terminal repeat (LTR) from Moloney murine leukemia virus
    739..1096    +  misc_feature   MMLV Ψ: packaging signal of Moloney murine leukemia virus (MMLV)
   1161..1577    +  CDS            gag (truncated): truncated Moloney murine leukemia virus (MMLV) gag gene lacking the start codon
   1587..1961    +  misc_feature   pol region: Moloney murine leukemia virus (MMLV) pol region containing the splice acceptor site
   1979..2695    +  CDS            EGFP: EGFP is a basic (constitutively fluorescent) green fluorescent protein published in 1996, derived from Aequorea victoria. It is reported to be a rapidly-maturing weak dimer with moderate acid sensitivity.
   2747..3064    +  CDS            miniSOG: miniSOG is a basic (constitutively fluorescent) cyan fluorescent protein published in 2011, derived from Arabidopsis thaliana. It requires the cofactor flavin for fluorescence.
   3155..3661    +  CDS            BAX (fragment): BAX_HUMAN - Also known as BCL2L4. Experimental evidence at protein level: Swiss-Prot protein existence level 1. Plays a role in the mitochondrial apoptotic process. Under normal conditions, BAX is largely cytosolic via constant retrotranslocation from mitochondria to the cytosol mediated by BCL2L1/Bcl-xL, which avoids accumulation of toxic BAX levels at the mitochondrial outer membrane (MOM) (PubMed:21458670). Under stress conditions, undergoes a conformation change that causes translocation to the mitochondrion membrane, leading to the release of cytochrome c that then triggers apoptosis. Pro
   3659..3781    +  CDS            Cyb5a (fragment): CYB5_RAT - Also known as Cyb5. Experimental evidence at protein level: Swiss-Prot protein existence level 1. Cytochrome b5 is a membrane-bound hemoprotein functioning as an electron carrier for several membrane-bound oxygenases. It is also involved in several steps of the sterol biosynthesis pathway, particularly in the C-6 double bond introduction during the C-6 desaturation. From Rattus norvegicus (Rat).
   3813..4388    +  misc_feature   IRES2: internal ribosome entry site (IRES) of the encephalomyocarditis virus (EMCV)
   4395..4994    +  CDS            PuroR: puromycin N-acetyltransferase; pac from Streptomyces alboniger; confers resistance to puromycin
   5102..5693    +  LTR            LTR: long terminal repeat from Moloney murine leukemia virus
   5759..5811    -  CDS            lacI (fragment): lac repressor; lacI; The lac repressor binds to the lac operator to inhibit transcription in E. coli. This inhibition can be relieved by adding lactose or isopropyl-β-D-thiogalactopyranoside (IPTG).
   5994..6582    -  rep_origin     ori: high-copy-number ColE1/pMB1/pBR322/pUC origin of replication
   6746..7606    -  CDS            AmpR: β-lactamase; bla; confers resistance to ampicillin, carbenicillin, and related antibiotics
   7607..7711    -  promoter       AmpR promoter: bla
