[The description below was written by a language model from this plasmid's Addgene catalogue record and pLannotate feature annotations shown in this document.]
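Description:
pMRX-IP-EGFP-PA-BAX(ER) is a 7.9 kb Moloney murine leukemia virus-based retroviral vector on the pMRX-IP backbone, designed for stable expression of a photoactivatable, ER-targeted BAX in mammalian cells. It is maintained in E. coli as a high-copy plasmid through a ColE1/pUC-type origin and an ampicillin resistance gene with its bla promoter. The viral portion begins with a CMV enhancer fused to a partial LTR, a hybrid 5' element that drives transcription of the viral genome in packaging cells. It is followed by the MMLV Ψ packaging signal, a truncated gag lacking its start codon, and a pol segment carrying the splice acceptor. A full MMLV LTR closes the provirus downstream of the cargo.

The payload is a single fusion open reading frame made of four parts: EGFP, the Avena sativa phototropin 1 LOV2 domain with the N538E mutation, human BAX truncated at both ends (residues 3–171), and the C-terminal region of rat cytochrome b5 (Cyb5a 95–134). According to the record, the product localizes to the ER. The automated annotation labels the LOV2 region as miniSOG, most likely because miniSOG is itself derived from a phototropin LOV2 domain; the catalogue entry identifies it as oat LOV2. An EMCV IRES downstream links translation of puromycin N-acetyltransferase to the same transcript, so puromycin selects transduced cells that express the fusion. The stated use is optogenetic: blue light activates the BAX module and ruptures the ER membrane, while EGFP allows the protein to be visualized.
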