Addgene plasmid #228941: pMRX-IP-EGFP-PA-BAX(ER)
Purpose: Stable expression of EGFP-LOV2(N538E)-BAX-Cyb5a in mammalian cells. Photoactivatable BAX localizes on ER and induces ER rupture upon blue light stimulation.
Depositing lab: Noboru Mizushima. Depositing organization: The University of Tokyo. Publication: Optogenetic tools for inducing organelle membrane rupture. Nagashima Y, Eguchi T, Koyama-Honda I, Mizushima N. J Biol Chem. 2025 Mar 18;301(4):108421. doi: 10.1016/j.jbc.2025.108421. PubMed 40113041.
Backbone
  Vector backbone: pMRX-IP
  Total vector size (bp): 7898
  Vector type: Mammalian Expression, Retroviral
  Selectable markers: Puromycin
Growth in bacteria
  Bacterial resistance: Ampicillin, 100 μg/mL
  Growth temperature: 37°C
  Growth strain: NEB Stable
  Growth instructions: DH5alpha can also be used
  Copy number: High Copy
Gene/Insert 1
  Gene/Insert name: LOV2 domain of phototropin1
  Species: Avena sativa
  Insert size (bp): 441
  Mutation: N538E
  Tag / fusion protein: EGFP (N terminal on insert)
Gene/Insert 2
  Gene/Insert name: BAX
  Species: H. sapiens (human)
  Insert size (bp): 507
  Mutation: N-terminus and C-terminus are deleted. BAX(3-171)
  Entrez Gene: BAX (a.k.a. BCL2L4)
Gene/Insert 3
  Gene/Insert name: Cyb5a
  Species: R. norvegicus (rat)
  Insert size (bp): 123
  Mutation: N-terminus is deleted (Cyb5a 95-134)
  Entrez Gene: Cyb5a (a.k.a. Cyb5)
Terms and licenses: Academic/Nonprofit Terms; Industry Terms: Not Available to Industry
Depositor comments: Please visit https://doi.org/10.1101/2024.08.13.607738 for bioRxiv preprint.
How to cite: pMRX-IP-EGFP-PA-BAX(ER) was a gift from Noboru Mizushima (Addgene plasmid # 228941 ; http://n2t.net/addgene:228941 ; RRID:Addgene_228941)
